>Addgene plasmid #136097 | CTAG_eGFP-HDEL | addgene full sequence | sequence record 275030 | Addgene NGS Result
TTATGGTGAAAGTTGGAACCTCTTACGTGCCCGATCAACTCGAGTGCCACCTGACGTCTAAGAAACCATT
ATTATCATGACATTAACCTATAAAAATAGGCGTATCACGAGGCAGAATTTCAGATAAAAAAAATCCTTAG
CTTTCGCTAAGGATGATTTCTGGAATTCGGTCTCATTCGGTGAGCAAGGGCGAGGAGCTGTTCACCGGGG
TGGTGCCCATCCTGGTCGAGCTGGACGGCGACGTAAACGGCCACAAGTTCAGCGTGTCCGGCGAGGGCGA
GGGCGATGCCACCTACGGCAAGCTGACCCTGAAGTTCATCTGCACCACCGGCAAGCTGCCCGTGCCCTGG
CCCACCCTCGTGACCACCCTGACCTACGGCGTGCAGTGCTTCAGCCGCTACCCCGACCACATGAAGCAGC
ACGACTTCTTCAAGTCCGCCATGCCCGAAGGCTACGTCCAGGAGCGCACCATCTTCTTCAAGGACGACGG
CAACTACAAGACCCGCGCCGAGGTGAAGTTCGAGGGCGACACCCTGGTGAACCGCATCGAGCTGAAGGGC
ATCGACTTCAAGGAGGACGGCAACATCCTGGGGCACAAGCTGGAGTACAACTACAACAGCCACAACGTCT
ATATCATGGCCGACAAGCAGAAGAACGGCATCAAGGTGAACTTCAAGATCCGCCACAACATCGAGGACGG
CAGCGTGCAGCTCGCCGACCACTACCAGCAGAACACCCCCATCGGCGACGGCCCCGTGCTGCTGCCCGAC
AACCACTACCTGAGCACCCAGTCCGCCCTGAGCAAAGACCCCAACGAGAAGCGCGATCACATGGTCCTGC
TGGAGTTCGTGACCGCCGCCGGGATCACTCTCGGCATGGACGAGCTGTACAAGCATGATGAGCTTTAAGC
TTCGAGACCCTGCAGTCCGGCAAAAAAGGGCAAGGTGTCACCACCCTGCCCTTTTTCTTTAAAACCGAAA
AGATTACTTCGCGTTATGCAGGCTTCCTCGCTCACTGACTCGCTGCGCTCGGTCGTTCGGCTGCGGCGAG
CGGTATCAGCTCACTCAAAGGCGGTAATACGGTTATCCACAGAATCAGGGGATAACGCAGGAAAGAACAT
GTGAGCAAAAGGCCAGCAAAAGGCCAGGAACCGTAAAAAGGCCGCGTTGCTGGCGTTTTTCCACAGGCTC
CGCCCCCCTGACGAGCATCACAAAAATCGACGCTCAAGTCAGAGGTGGCGAAACCCGACAGGACTATAAA
GATACCAGGCGTTTCCCCCTGGAAGCTCCCTCGTGCGCTCTCCTGTTCCGACCCTGCCGCTTACCGGATA
CCTGTCCGCCTTTCTCCCTTCGGGAAGCGTGGCGCTTTCTCATAGCTCACGCTGTAGGTATCTCAGTTCG
GTGTAGGTCGTTCGCTCCAAGCTGGGCTGTGTGCACGAACCCCCCGTTCAGCCCGACCGCTGCGCCTTAT
CCGGTAACTATCGTCTTGAGTCCAACCCGGTAAGACACGACTTATCGCCACTGGCAGCAGCCACTGGTAA
CAGGATTAGCAGAGCGAGGTATGTAGGCGGTGCTACAGAGTTCTTGAAGTGGTGGCCTAACTACGGCTAC
ACTAGAAGAACAGTATTTGGTATCTGCGCTCTGCTGAAGCCAGTTACCTTCGGAAAAAGAGTTGGTAGCT
CTTGATCCGGCAAACAAACCACCGCTGGTAGCGGTGGTTTTTTTGTTTGCAAGCAGCAGATTACGCGCAG
AAAAAAAGGATCTCAAGAAGATCCTTTGATCTTTTCTACGGGGTCTGACGCTCAGTGGAACGAAAACTCA
CGTTAAGGGATTTTGGTCATGAGATTATCAAAAAGGATCTTCACCTAGATCCTTTTAAATTAAAAATGAA
GTTTTAAATCAATCTAAAGTATATATGAGTAAACTTGGTCTGACAGCTCGAGGCTTGGATTCTCACCAAT
AAAAAACGCCCGGCGGCAACCGAGCGTTCTGAACAAATCCAGATGGAGTTCTGAGGTCATTACTGGATCT
ATCAACAGGAGTCCAAGCGAGCTCGATATCAAATTACGCCCCGCCCTGCCACTCATCGCAGTACTGTTGT
AATTCATTAAGCATTCTGCCGACATGGAAGCCATCACAAACGGCATGATGAACCTGAATCGCCAGCGGCA
TCAGCACCTTGTCGCCTTGCGTATAATATTTGCCCATGGTGAAAACGGGGGCGAAGAAGTTGTCCATATT
GGCCACGTTTAAATCAAAACTGGTGAAACTCACCCAGGGATTGGCTGAGACGAAAAACATATTCTCAATA
AACCCTTTAGGGAAATAGGCCAGGTTTTCACCGTAACACGCCACATCTTGCGAATATATGTGTAGAAACT
GCCGGAAATCGTCGTGGTATTCACTCCAGAGCGATGAAAACGTTTCAGTTTGCTCATGGAAAACGGTGTA
ACAAGGGTGAACACTATCCCATATCACCAGCTCACCGTCTTTCATTGCCATACGAAATTCCGGATGAGCA
TTCATCAGGCGGGCAAGAATGTGAATAAAGGCCGGATAAAACTTGTGCTTATTTTTCTTTACGGTCTTTA
AAAAGGCCGTAATATCCAGCTGAACGGTCTGGTTATAGGTACATTGAGCAACTGACTGAAATGCCTCAAA
ATGTTCTTTACGATGCCATTGGGATATATCAACGGTGGTATATCCAGTGATTTTTTTCTCCATTTTAGCT
TCCTTAGCTCCTGAAAATCTCGATAACTCAAAAAATACGCCCGGTAGTGATCTTATTTCA
Features (pLannotate 1.2.2; 7 found; start..end, strand, type, name):
    117..160     -  terminator     bacterial terminator: putative bacterial transcription terminator
    180..893     +  CDS            EGFP: EGFP is a basic (constitutively fluorescent) green fluorescent protein published in 1996, derived from Aequorea victoria. It is reported to be a rapidly-maturing weak dimer with moderate acid sensitivity.
    926..983     +  terminator     his operon terminator: This putative transcriptin terminator from the E. coli his operon has a 2-bp deletion introduced during synthesis. Its efficiency has not been determined.
   1178..1766    -  rep_origin     ori: high-copy-number ColE1/pMB1/pBR322/pUC origin of replication
   1949..2043    -  terminator     lambda t0 terminator: transcription terminator from phage lambda
   2067..2723    -  CDS            cat: CAT_ECOLX - Experimental evidence at protein level: Swiss-Prot protein existence level 1. This enzyme is an effector of chloramphenicol resistance in bacteria. From Escherichia coli. This protein is used as a marker in many commonly used cloning vectors, such as pACYC184.
   2724..31      -  promoter       cat promoter (across the origin): promoter of the E. coli cat gene encoding chloramphenicol acetyltransferase
