[The description below was written by a language model from this plasmid's Addgene catalogue record and pLannotate feature annotations shown in this document.]
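Description:
CTAG_eGFP-HDEL is a small (about 2.8 kb) level-0 DNA part plasmid built in the pUAP4 backbone. It belongs to a synthetic-biology toolkit for modular assembly of plant expression constructs, developed for the liverwort Marchantia polymorpha. It is a part-storage plasmid rather than an expression vector in its own right. It carries no plant promoter or plant terminator, and the only regulatory elements annotated around the insert are bacterial transcription terminators (a putative bacterial terminator upstream and the his operon terminator downstream) that insulate the part from read-through in E. coli. The plasmid replicates at high copy from a ColE1/pUC-type origin. It is selected with chloramphenicol through the cat gene, which is driven by its native promoter and followed by the lambda t0 terminator.

The payload is a synthetic EGFP coding sequence formatted as a C-terminal tag ("CTAG") part. According to the insert name, it lacks its own ATG start codon and the EGFP stop codon so that it can be joined in frame, and it is extended by an HDEL tetrapeptide, the classic signal for retention in the endoplasmic reticulum. Internal BsaI and SapI recognition sites have been removed ("domesticated") so that the part survives Type IIS restriction-ligation assembly. The BsaI sites used to load the part into the backbone are recorded as destroyed during cloning. The intended use is fusion to the 3′ end of a "CDS12"-type coding part that supplies an ER-targeting signal peptide. The resulting fusion protein enters the secretory pathway and is retained in the ER, giving a green fluorescent ER marker in plant cells once it is combined with suitable promoter and terminator parts.
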