Addgene plasmid #136097: CTAG_eGFP-HDEL
Purpose: FP with ER retention signal for C-term fusion with CDS12 with ER targeting signal peptide
Depositing lab: Jim Haseloff. Depositing organization: University of Cambridge. Publication: Systematic tools for reprogramming plant gene expression in a simple model, Marchantia polymorpha. Sauret-Gueto S, Frangedakis E, Silvestri L, Rebmann M, Tomaselli M, Markel K, Delmans M, West A, Patron NJ, Haseloff J. ACS Synth Biol. 2020 Mar 12. doi: 10.1021/acssynbio.9b00511. PubMed 32163700.
Backbone
  Vector backbone: pUAP4
  Vector type: Plant Expression, Synthetic Biology
Growth in bacteria
  Bacterial resistance: Chloramphenicol, 25 μg/mL
  Growth temperature: 37°C
  Growth strain: DH5alpha
  Copy number: High Copy
Gene/Insert
  Gene/Insert name: CTAG_eGFP(noATG,noStop)-HDEL
  Species: Synthetic
  Mutation: BsaI/ SapI domesticated
  Cloning method: Restriction Enzyme; 5′ cloning site BsaI (destroyed during cloning); 3′ cloning site BsaI (destroyed during cloning)
  Sequencing primers: 5′ n/a
Terms and licenses: Academic/Nonprofit Terms; Industry Terms: Not Available to Industry
Depositor comments: Please visit https://www.biorxiv.org/content/10.1101/2020.02.29.971002v1 for bioRxiv preprint.
How to cite: CTAG_eGFP-HDEL was a gift from Jim Haseloff (Addgene plasmid # 136097 ; http://n2t.net/addgene:136097 ; RRID:Addgene_136097)
